Addgene plasmid #207925: pMP107
Purpose: (Empty Backbone) Premade plasma membrane marker, pUBQ10:PiP1;4:PmScarlet-I:tHSP18.2M, for braiding
Depositing lab: Alexis Maizel. Depositing organization: Universitaet Heidelberg. Publication: GreenGate 2.0: Backwards compatible addons for assembly of complex transcriptional units and their stacking with GreenGate. Piepers M, Erbstein K, Reyes-Hernandez J, Song C, Tessi T, Petrasiunaite V, Faerber N, Distel K, Maizel A. PLoS One. 2023 Sep 8;18(9):e0290097. doi: 10.1371/journal.pone.0290097. eCollection 2023. PubMed 37682951.
Backbone
  Vector backbone: pCAMBIA
  Vector type: Plant Expression
Growth in bacteria
  Bacterial resistance: Kanamycin, 50 μg/mL
  Growth temperature: 37°C
  Growth strain: DH5alpha
  Copy number: High Copy
Gene/Insert
  Gene/Insert name: None
Terms and licenses: Academic/Nonprofit Terms; Industry Terms: Not Available to Industry
How to cite: pMP107 was a gift from Alexis Maizel (Addgene plasmid # 207925 ; http://n2t.net/addgene:207925 ; RRID:Addgene_207925)
