[The description below was written by a language model from this plasmid's Addgene catalogue record and pLannotate feature annotations shown in this document.]
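Description:
pMP107 is a plant binary vector built on a pCAMBIA backbone and belongs to the GreenGate 2.0 toolkit for assembling and stacking plant transcriptional units. It is catalogued as an empty backbone with no user insert. It nevertheless already carries a ready-made plasma membrane marker cassette, which is meant to be combined with further transcriptional units through the toolkit's "braiding" stacking procedure. The record does not describe the cloning sites used for that step.

The backbone has the usual two-host arrangement for Agrobacterium-mediated plant transformation. A high-copy ColE1/pUC-type origin, together with the pBR322 bom region and a small rop fragment, supports propagation in E. coli. The pVS1 oriV with the RepA replication protein and StaA stability protein maintains the plasmid in Agrobacterium. Bacterial selection is by kanamycin through an aph(3')-Ia gene that lies outside the T-DNA.

The left and right nopaline-type border repeats flank the marker cassette across the numbering origin of the circular sequence. According to the catalogue description, the cassette is driven by the UBQ10 promoter. That promoter is not annotated in the feature table but presumably occupies the unannotated region upstream of the first coding sequence. It drives the Arabidopsis aquaporin PIP1;4, an integral plasma membrane protein, followed by the monomeric, fast-maturing red fluorescent protein mScarlet-I, presumably as a C-terminal fusion. Transcription ends at the Arabidopsis HSP18.2 terminator. No plant selection marker is annotated within the T-DNA.

The construct provides a constitutive red outline of cell membranes for live imaging in transgenic plants.
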