Features (pLannotate 1.2.2; 13 found; start..end, strand, type, name):
    702..1562    +  CDS            PIP1.4: PIP14_ARATH - Also known as TMPC. Experimental evidence at protein level: Swiss-Prot protein existence level 1. Aquaporins facilitate the transport of water and small neutral solutes across cell membranes. From Arabidopsis thaliana (Mouse-ear cress).
   1611..2306    +  CDS            mScarlet-I: mScarlet-I is a basic (constitutively fluorescent) red fluorescent protein published in 2016, derived from synthetic construct. It is reported to be a rapidly-maturing monomer with moderate acid sensitivity.
   2321..2569    +  terminator     HSP terminator: efficient transcription terminator from the Arabidopsis thaliana heat shock protein 18.2 gene (Nagaya et al., 2010)
   2635..2659    +  misc_feature   RB T-DNA repeat: right border repeat from nopaline C58 T-DNA
   2999..3400    +  CDS            Y4CG_SINFN (fragment): Protein inferred from homology: Swiss-Prot protein existence level 3. From Sinorhizobium fredii (strain NBRC 101917 / NGR234).
   3960..4589    +  CDS            pVS1 StaA: stability protein from the Pseudomonas plasmid pVS1 (Heeb et al., 2000)
   5018..6091    +  CDS            pVS1 RepA: replication protein from the Pseudomonas plasmid pVS1 (Heeb et al., 2000)
   6157..6351    +  rep_origin     pVS1 oriV: origin of replication for the Pseudomonas plasmid pVS1 (Heeb et al., 2000)
   6554..6593    +  CDS            rop (fragment): Rop protein, which maintains plasmids at low copy number; rop
   6695..6835    +  misc_feature   bom: basis of mobility region from pBR322
   7021..7609    -  rep_origin     ori: high-copy-number ColE1/pMB1/pBR322/pUC origin of replication
   7697..8512    -  CDS            KanR: aminoglycoside phosphotransferase; aph(3')-Ia; confers resistance to kanamycin in bacteria or G418 (Geneticin®) in eukaryotes
   8945..8969    +  misc_feature   LB T-DNA repeat: left border repeat from nopaline C58 T-DNA
>Addgene plasmid #207925 | pMP107 | addgene full sequence | sequence record 419438 | Addgene NGS Result
TAACGAATTACCATGGCACCTGCTGCAACCTCGACGAGTCAGTAATAAACGGCGTCAAAGTGGTTGCAGC
CGGCACACACGAGTCGTGTTTATCAACTCAAAGCACAAATACTTTTCCTCAACCTAAAAATAAGGCAATT
AGCCAAAAACAACTTTGCGTGTAAACAACGCTCAATACACGTGTCATTTTATTATTAGCTATTGCTTCAC
CGCCTTAGCTTTCTCGTGACCTAGTCGTCCTCGTCTTTTCTTCTTCTTCTTCTATAAAACAATACCCAAA
GAGCTCTTCTTCTTCACAATTCAGATTTCAATTTCTCAAAATCTTAAAAACTTTCTCTCAATTCTCTCTA
CCGTGATCAAGGTAAATTTCTGTGTTCCTTATTCTCTCAAAATCTTCGATTTTGTTTTCGTTCGATCCCA
ATTTCGTATATGTTCTTTGGTTTAGATTCTGTTAATCTTAGATCGAAGACGATTTTCTGGGTTTGATCGT
TAGATATCATCTTAATTCTCGATTAGGGTTTCATAGATATCATCCGATTTGTTCAAATAATTTGAGTTTT
GTCGAATAATTACTCTTCGATTTGTGATTTCTATCTAGATCTGGTGTTAGTTTCTAGTTTGTGCGATCGA
ATTTGTAGATTAATCTGAGTTTTTCTGATTAACAAACAGTATTCAGTCGACTGGTACCAACAGGCTCAAC
AATGGAAGGCAAAGAAGAAGATGTACGAGTGGGAGCTAACAAGTTCCCGGAGAGGCAACCCATCGGTACA
TCGGCTCAGTCCACCGACAAGGACTACAAAGAGCCACCTCCTGCGCCACTGTTCGAGCCCGGCGAGCTCA
GCTCATGGTCTTTCTACAGAGCCGGAATAGCTGAGTTTATCGCTACTTTCTTGTTTCTCTACATCACTGT
TTTGACTGTAATGGGAGTTAAGAGAGCACCAAACATGTGTGCTTCTGTTGGAATCCAAGGTATCGCGTGG
GCTTTTGGTGGCATGATCTTTGCTCTTGTCTACTGTACTGCTGGAATTTCAGGTGGACACATCAACCCTG
CTGTAACATTCGGTCTGTTCTTGGCTCGGAAGTTATCTCTGACCAGAGCAGTGTTCTACATGATTATGCA
ATGCCTTGGAGCCATCTGTGGTGCCGGAGTCGTCAAAGGTTTCCAGCCAACGCCGTACCAGACTCTCGGT
GGTGGTGCTAACACCGTTGCTCATGGCTACACCAAAGGTTCTGGCCTTGGTGCTGAAATCATCGGAACAT
TCGTTCTCGTCTACACTGTCTTCTCCGCCACCGACGCCAAGAGAAGCGCCCGTGACTCACACGTCCCGAT
TTTGGCGCCGCTCCCAATCGGATTTGCAGTGTTCTTGGTACACTTGGCAACAATACCGATCACCGGGACC
GGAATCAACCCAGCTAGAAGTCTTGGAGCCGCAATTATCTACAACAAGGACCACTCTTGGGATGACCATT
GGATTTTCTGGGTTGGACCATTCATTGGAGCAGCTCTAGCAGCACTATATCACCAGATTGTCATCAGAGC
GATTCCTTTCAAGAGCAAGAGTTCAGGTGCTAGCGGTGGCAGCGGTGGCACTAGTGGTGGAGGCGGATCC
ATGGTGAGCAAGGGCGAGGCAGTGATCAAAGAGTTCATGAGGTTCAAGGTCCACATGGAAGGCAGCATGA
ACGGACATGAGTTCGAGATCGAAGGTGAAGGTGAGGGTAGACCTTACGAGGGAACTCAGACTGCTAAGCT
CAAGGTGACAAAAGGTGGACCGCTTCCGTTCAGCTGGGATATTCTTTCACCGCAGTTCATGTACGGCAGC
AGGGCTTTCATCAAGCACCCTGCTGATATTCCGGACTACTACAAGCAGTCTTTCCCAGAGGGATTCAAGT
GGGAGCGTGTGATGAATTTCGAGGATGGTGGTGCTGTGACTGTGACCCAGGATACTTCTCTTGAGGATGG
GACCCTCATCTACAAGGTGAAGCTCAGGGGAACTAACTTCCCTCCTGATGGTCCTGTGATGCAGAAAAAG
ACTATGGGCTGGGAAGCCTCTACCGAGAGACTTTATCCTGAGGACGGTGTGCTTAAGGGCGACATCAAGA
TGGCTCTTAGGCTTAAGGACGGTGGACGTTACCTCGCTGATTTCAAGACTACCTACAAGGCCAAGAAACC
GGTGCAAATGCCTGGGGCTTACAACGTTGACAGAAAGCTCGACATCACCAGCCACAACGAGGATTACACT
GTGGTTGAGCAGTACGAGAGGTCTGAGGGTCGTCATTCTACTGGTGGCATGGACGAGCTGTACAAGTAGC
TGCGAGCTCATATGAAGATGAAGATGAAATATTTGGTGTGTCAAATAAATAGCTTGTGTGCTTAAGTTTG
TGTTTTTTTCTTGGCTTGTTGTGTTATGAATTTGTGGCTTTTTCTAATATTAAATGAATGTAAGATCTCA
TTATAATGAATAAACAAATGTTTCTATAATCCATTGTGAATGTTTTGTTGGATCTCTTCTGCAGCATATA
ACTACTGTATGTGCTATGGTATGGACTATGGAATATGATTAAAGATAAGGAATTCACTAAGTGACACATG
ACCATAGGAGAACGTATGTCATATGGCAGGTGCTCGAGCAATTCTGACAGGATATATTGGCGGGTAAACC
TAAGAGAAAAGAGCGTTTATTAGAATAATCGGATATTTAAAAGGGCGTGAAAAGGTTTATCCGTTCGTCC
ATTTGTATGTGCATGCCAACCACAGGGTTCCCCTCGGGATCAAAGTACTTTGATCCAACCCCTCCGCTGC
TATAGTGCAGTCGGCTTCTGACGTTCAGTGCAGCCGTCATCTGAAAACGACATGTCGCACAAGTCCTAAG
TTACGCGACAGGCTGCCGCCCTGCCCTTTTCCTGGCGTTTTCTTGTCGCGTGTTTTAGTCGCATAAAGTA
GAATACTTGCGACTAGAACCGGAGACATTACGCCATGAACAAGAGCGCCGCCGCTGGCCTGCTGGGCTAT
GCCCGCGTCAGCACCGACGACCAGGACTTGACCAACCAACGGGCCGAACTGCACGCGGCCGGCTGCACCA
AGCTGTTTTCCGAGAAGATCACCGGCACCAGGCGCGACCGCCCGGAGCTGGCCAGGATGCTTGACCACCT
ACGCCCTGGCGACGTTGTGACAGTGACCAGGCTAGACCGCCTGGCCCGCAGCACCCGCGACCTACTGGAC
ATTGCCGAGCGCATCCAGGAGGCCGGCGCGGGCCTGCGTAGCCTGGCAGAGCCGTGGGCCGACACCACCA
CGCCGGCCGGCCGCATGGTGTTGACCGTGTTCGCCGGCATTGCCGAGTTCGAGCGTTCCCTAATCATCGA
CCGCACCCGGAGCGGGCGCGAGGCCGCCAAGGCCCGAGGCGTGAAGTTTGGCCCCCGCCCTACCCTCACC
CCGGCACAGATCGCGCACGCCCGCGAGCTGATCGACCAGGAAGGCCGCACCGTGAAAGAGGCGGCTGCAC
TGCTTGGCGTGCATCGCTCGACCCTGTACCGCGCACTTGAGCGCAGCGAGGAAGTGACGCCCACCGAGGC
CAGGCGGCGCGGTGCCTTCCGTGAGGACGCATTGACCGAGGCCGACGCCCTGGCGGCCGCCGAGAATGAA
CGCCAAGAGGAACAAGCATGAAACCGCACCAGGACGGCCAGGACGAACCGTTTTTCATTACCGAAGAGAT
CGAGGCGGAGATGATCGCGGCCGGGTACGTGTTCGAGCCGCCCGCGCACCTCTCAACCGTGCGGCTGCAT
GAAATCCTGGCCGGTTTGTCTGATGCCAAGCTGGCGGCCTGGCCGGCCAGCTTGGCCGCTGAAGAAACCG
AGCGCCGCCGTCTAAAAAGGTGATGTGTATTTGAGTAAAACAGCTTGCGTCATGCGGTCGCTGCGTATAT
GATGCGATGAGTAAATAAACAAATACGCAAGGGGAACGCATGAAGGTTATCGCTGTACTTAACCAGAAAG
GCGGGTCAGGCAAGACGACCATCGCAACCCATCTAGCCCGCGCCCTGCAACTCGCCGGGGCCGATGTTCT
GTTAGTCGATTCCGATCCCCAGGGCAGTGCCCGCGATTGGGCGGCCGTGCGGGAAGATCAACCGCTAACC
GTTGTCGGCATCGACCGCCCGACGATTGACCGCGACGTGAAGGCCATCGGCCGGCGCGACTTCGTAGTGA
TCGACGGAGCGCCCCAGGCGGCGGACTTGGCTGTGTCCGCGATCAAGGCAGCCGACTTCGTGCTGATTCC
GGTGCAGCCAAGCCCTTACGACATATGGGCCACCGCCGACCTGGTGGAGCTGGTTAAGCAGCGCATTGAG
GTCACGGATGGAAGGCTACAAGCGGCCTTTGTCGTGTCGCGGGCGATCAAAGGCACGCGCATCGGCGGTG
AGGTTGCCGAGGCGCTGGCCGGGTACGAGCTGCCCATTCTTGAGTCCCGTATCACGCAGCGCGTGAGCTA
CCCAGGCACTGCCGCCGCCGGCACAACCGTTCTTGAATCAGAACCCGAGGGCGACGCTGCCCGCGAGGTC
CAGGCGCTGGCCGCTGAAATTAAATCAAAACTCATTTGAGTTAATGAGGTAAAGAGAAAATGAGCAAAAG
CACAAACACGCTAAGTGCCGGCCGTCCGAGCGCACGCAGCAGCAAGGCTGCAACGTTGGCCAGCCTGGCA
GACACGCCAGCCATGAAGCGGGTCAACTTTCAGTTGCCGGCGGAGGATCACACCAAGCTGAAGATGTACG
CGGTACGCCAAGGCAAGACCATTACCGAGCTGCTATCTGAATACATCGCGCAGCTACCAGAGTAAATGAG
CAAATGAATAAATGAGTAGATGAATTTTAGCGGCTAAAGGAGGCGGCATGGAAAATCAAGAACAACCAGG
CACCGACGCCGTGGAATGCCCCATGTGTGGAGGAACGGGCGGTTGGCCAGGCGTAAGCGGCTGGGTTGCC
TGCCGGCCCTGCAATGGCACTGGAACCCCCAAGCCCGAGGAATCGGCGTGAGCGGTCGCAAACCATCCGG
CCCGGTACAAATCGGCGCGGCGCTGGGTGATGACCTGGTGGAGAAGTTGAAGGCCGCGCAGGCCGCCCAG
CGGCAACGCATCGAGGCAGAAGCACGCCCCGGTGAATCGTGGCAAGCGGCCGCTGATCGAATCCGCAAAG
AATCCCGGCAACCGCCGGCAGCCGGTGCGCCGTCGATTAGGAAGCCGCCCAAGGGCGACGAGCAACCAGA
TTTTTTCGTTCCGATGCTCTATGACGTGGGCACCCGCGATAGTCGCAGCATCATGGACGTGGCCGTTTTC
CGTCTGTCGAAGCGTGACCGACGAGCTGGCGAGGTGATCCGCTACGAGCTTCCAGACGGGCACGTAGAGG
TTTCCGCAGGGCCGGCCGGCATGGCCAGTGTGTGGGATTACGACCTGGTACTGATGGCGGTTTCCCATCT
AACCGAATCCATGAACCGATACCGGGAAGGGAAGGGAGACAAGCCCGGCCGCGTGTTCCGTCCACACGTT
GCGGACGTACTCAAGTTCTGCCGGCGAGCCGATGGCGGAAAGCAGAAAGACGACCTGGTAGAAACCTGCA
TTCGGTTAAACACCACGCACGTTGCCATGCAGCGTACGAAGAAGGCCAAGAACGGCCGCCTGGTGACGGT
ATCCGAGGGTGAAGCCTTGATTAGCCGCTACAAGATCGTAAAGAGCGAAACCGGGCGGCCGGAGTACATC
GAGATCGAGCTAGCTGATTGGATGTACCGCGAGATCACAGAAGGCAAGAACCCGGACGTGCTGACGGTTC
ACCCCGATTACTTTTTGATCGATCCCGGCATCGGCCGTTTTCTCTACCGCCTGGCACGCCGCGCCGCAGG
CAAGGCAGAAGCCAGATGGTTGTTCAAGACGATCTACGAACGCAGTGGCAGCGCCGGAGAGTTCAAGAAG
TTCTGTTTCACCGTGCGCAAGCTGATCGGGTCAAATGACCTGCCGGAGTACGATTTGAAGGAGGAGGCGG
GGCAGGCTGGCCCGATCCTAGTCATGCGCTACCGCAACCTGATCGAGGGCGAAGCATCCGCCGGTTCCTA
ATGTACGGAGCAGATGCTAGGGCAAATTGCCCTAGCAGGGGAAAAAGGTCGAAAAGGACTCTTTCCTGTG
GATAGCACGTACATTGGGAACCCAAAGCCGTACATTGGGAACCGGAACCCGTACATTGGGAACCCAAAGC
CGTACATTGGGAACCGGTCACACATGTAAGTGACTGATATAAAAGAGAAAAAAGGCGATTTTTCCGCCTA
AAACTCTTTAAAACTTATTAAAACTCTTAAAACCCGCCTGGCCTGTGCATAACTGTCTGGCCAGCGCACA
GCCGAAGAGCTGCAAAAAGCGCCTACCCTTCGGTCGCTGCGCTCCCTACGCCCCGCCGCTTCGCGTCGGC
CTATCGCGGCCGCTGGCCGCTCAAAAATGGCTGGCCTACGGCCAGGCAATCTACCAGGGCGCGGACAAGC
CGCGCCGTCGCCACTCGACCGCCGGCGCCCACATCAAGGCACCCTGCCTCGCGCGTTTCGGTGATGACGG
TGAAAACCTCTGACACATGCAGCTCCCGGTGACGGTCACAGCTTGTCTGTAAGCGGATGCCGGGAGCAGA
CAAGCCCGTCAGGGCGCGTCAGCGGGTGTTGGCGGGTGTCGGGGCGCAGCCATGACCCAGTCACGTAGCG
ATAGCGGAGTGTATACTGGCTTAACTATGCGGCATCAGAGCAGATTGTACTGAGAGTGCACCATATGCGG
TGTGAAATACCGCACAGATGCGTAAGGAGAAAATACCGCATCAGGCGCTCTTCCGCTTCCTCGCTCACTG
ACTCGCTGCGCTCGGTCGTTCGGCTGCGGCGAGCGGTATCAGCTCACTCAAAGGCGGTAATACGGTTATC
CACAGAATCAGGGGATAACGCAGGAAAGAACATGTGAGCAAAAGGCCAGCAAAAGGCCAGGAACCGTAAA
AAGGCCGCGTTGCTGGCGTTTTTCCATAGGCTCCGCCCCCCTGACGAGCATCACAAAAATCGACGCTCAA
GTCAGAGGTGGCGAAACCCGACAGGACTATAAAGATACCAGGCGTTTCCCCCTGGAAGCTCCCTCGTGCG
CTCTCCTGTTCCGACCCTGCCGCTTACCGGATACCTGTCCGCCTTTCTCCCTTCGGGAAGCGTGGCGCTT
TCTCATAGCTCACGCTGTAGGTATCTCAGTTCGGTGTAGGTCGTTCGCTCCAAGCTGGGCTGTGTGCACG
AACCCCCCGTTCAGCCCGACCGCTGCGCCTTATCCGGTAACTATCGTCTTGAGTCCAACCCGGTAAGACA
CGACTTATCGCCACTGGCAGCAGCCACTGGTAACAGGATTAGCAGAGCGAGGTATGTAGGCGGTGCTACA
GAGTTCTTGAAGTGGTGGCCTAACTACGGCTACACTAGAAGGACAGTATTTGGTATCTGCGCTCTGCTGA
AGCCAGTTACCTTCGGAAAAAGAGTTGGTAGCTCTTGATCCGGCAAACAAACCACCGCTGGTAGCGGTGG
TTTTTTTGTTTGCAAGCAGCAGATTACGCGCAGAAAAAAAGGATCTCAAGAAGATCCTTTGATCTTTTCT
ACGGGGTCTGACGCTCAGTGGAACGAAAACTCACGTTAAGGGATTTTGGTCATGCATTCTAGGTGATTAG
AAAAACTCATCGAGCATCAAATGAAACTGCAATTTATTCATATCAGGATTATCAATACCATATTTTTGAA
AAAGCCGTTTCTGTAATGAAGGAGAAAACTCACCGAGGCAGTTCCATAGGATGGCAAGATCCTGGTATCG
GTCTGCGATTCCGACTCGTCCAACATCAATACAACCTATTAATTTCCCCTCGTCAAAAATAAGGTTATCA
AGTGAGAAATCACCATGAGTGACGACTGAATCCGGTGAGAATGGCAAAAGTTTATGCATTTCTTTCCAGA
CTTGTTCAACAGGCCAGCCATTACGCTCGTCATCAAAATCACTCGCATCAACCAAACCGTTATTCATTCG
TGATTGCGCCTGAGCGAGTCGAAATACGCGATCGCTGTTAAAAGGACAATTACAAACAGGAATCGAATGC
AACCGGCGCAGGAACACTGCCAGCGCATCAACAATATTTTCACCTGAATCAGGATATTCTTCTAATACCT
GGAATGCTGTTTTCCCTGGGATCGCAGTGGTGAGTAACCATGCATCATCAGGAGTACGGATAAAATGCTT
GATGGTCGGAAGAGGCATAAATTCCGTCAGCCAGTTTAGTCTGACCATCTCATCTGTAACATCATTGGCA
ACGCTACCTTTGCCATGTTTCAGAAACAACTCTGGCGCATCGGGCTTCCCATACAATCGGTAGATTGTCG
CACCTGATTGCCCGACATTATCGCGAGCCCATTTATACCCATATAAATCAGCATCCATGTTGGAATTTAA
TCGCGGCCTTGAGCAAGACGTTTCCCGTTGAATATGGCTCATAACAGAACTTATTATTTCCTTCCTCTTT
TCTACAGTATTTAAAGATACCCCAAGAAGCTAATTATAACAAGACGAACTCCAATTCACTGTTCCTTGCA
TTCTAAAACCTTAAATACCAGAAAACAGCTTTTTCAAAGTTGTTTTCAAAGTTGGCGTATAACATAGTAT
CGACGGAGCCGATTTTGAAACCGCGGTGATCACAGGCAGCAACGCTCTGTCATCGTTACAATCAACATGC
TACCCTCCGCGAGATCATCCGTGTTTCAAACCCGGCAGCTTAGTTGCCGTTCTTCCGAATAGCATCGGTA
ACATGAGCAAAGTCTGCCGCCTTACAACGGCTCTCCCGCTGACGCCGTCCCGGACTGATGGGCTGCCTGT
ATCGAGTGGTGATTTTGTGCCGAGCTGCCGGTCGGGGAGCTGTTGGCTGGCTGGTGGCAGGATATATTGT
GGTGTAAACA
